Addgene plasmid #161993: mCherry-C1 SNX9 RYK mutant R286A Y287A K288A
Purpose: Mammalian expression vector containing a PIP-binding defective mutant of SNX9. Also contains mCherry tag
Depositing lab: David Bryant. Depositing organization: University of Glasgow. Publication: The phospholipid PI(3,4)P2 is an apical identity determinant. Roman-Fernandez A, Roignot J, Sandilands E, Nacke M, Mansour MA, McGarry L, Shanks E, Mostov KE, Bryant DM. Nat Commun. 2018 Nov 28;9(1):5041. doi: 10.1038/s41467-018-07464-8. PubMed 30487552.
Backbone
  Vector backbone: pmCherry-C1
  Vector type: Mammalian Expression
  Selectable markers: Neomycin (select with G418)
Growth in bacteria
  Bacterial resistance: Kanamycin, 50 μg/mL
  Growth temperature: 37°C
  Growth strain: NEB Stable
  Copy number: High Copy
Gene/Insert
  Gene/Insert name: SNX9
  Species: M. musculus (mouse)
  Mutation: R286A Y287A K288A
  Entrez Gene: Snx9 (a.k.a. 2700073N08Rik, SD, SDP1, SH3P, SH3PX1)
  Tag / fusion protein: mCherry (N terminal on backbone)
  Cloning method: Ligation Independent Cloning
Terms and licenses: Academic/Nonprofit Terms; Industry Terms: Not Available to Industry
How to cite: mCherry-C1 SNX9 RYK mutant R286A Y287A K288A was a gift from David Bryant (Addgene plasmid # 161993 ; http://n2t.net/addgene:161993 ; RRID:Addgene_161993)
