[The description below was written by a language model from this plasmid's Addgene catalogue record and pLannotate feature annotations shown in this document.]
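Description:
mCherry-C1 SNX9 RYK mutant R286A Y287A K288A is a mammalian expression plasmid of about 6.5 kb built on the pmCherry-C1 backbone. It encodes mouse sorting nexin 9 (Snx9) fused at its N terminus to the monomeric red fluorescent protein mCherry. Transcription of the fusion is driven by the human cytomegalovirus immediate early enhancer and promoter, with mCherry lying immediately upstream of the Snx9 coding sequence. It is terminated by an SV40 polyadenylation signal just past a remnant of the multiple cloning site. The insert, introduced by ligation-independent cloning, carries three alanine substitutions (R286A, Y287A, K288A). The record describes this mutant as defective in phosphoinositide (PIP) binding.

The plasmid is propagated in bacteria through a high-copy ColE1/pUC-type origin and selected with kanamycin; an f1 origin is also present. A single Tn5 aminoglycoside phosphotransferase gene (NeoR/KanR) serves both hosts. A bacterial bla-type promoter drives it in E. coli, while an adjacent SV40 enhancer/early promoter, together with an HSV TK polyadenylation signal, allows G418 selection of stably transfected mammalian cells. The short large T antigen, ble and bGH poly(A) fragments flagged by the annotation are brief partial matches, most likely non-functional backbone remnants.

SNX9 functions in endocytosis and vesicle trafficking, so this construct is suited to live or fixed-cell imaging of a lipid-binding-deficient form. It would presumably be compared with wild-type SNX9 to test whether localisation or function depends on phosphoinositide interaction. The associated publication concerns PI(3,4)P2 as a determinant of apical membrane identity, which is consistent with that use.
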