Features (pLannotate 1.2.2; 15 found; start..end, strand, type, name):
     28..391     +  enhancer       CMV enhancer: human cytomegalovirus immediate early enhancer
    392..595     +  promoter       CMV promoter: human cytomegalovirus (CMV) immediate early promoter
    627..1334    +  CDS            mCherry: mCherry is a basic (constitutively fluorescent) red fluorescent protein published in 2004, derived from Discosoma sp.. It is reported to be a very rapidly-maturing monomer with low acid sensitivity.
   1353..3137    +  CDS            Snx9: SNX9_MOUSE - Experimental evidence at protein level: Swiss-Prot protein existence level 1. Involved in endocytosis and intracellular vesicle trafficking, both during interphase and at the end of mitosis. Required for efficient progress through mitosis and cytokinesis. Required for normal formation of the cleavage furrow at the end of mitosis. Plays a role in endocytosis via clathrin-coated pits, but also clathrin- independent, actin-dependent fluid-phase endocytosis. Plays a role in macropinocytosis. Promotes internalization of TNFR. Promotes degradation of EGFR after EGF signaling. Stimulates
   3158..3184    +  misc_feature   MCS (fragment): multiple cloning site
   3201..3285    +  CDS            large T antigen (fragment): large T antigen from SV40 (simian virus 40)
   3308..3429    +  polyA_signal   SV40 poly(A) signal: SV40 polyadenylation signal
   3463..3891    -  rep_origin     f1 ori (sequence partly withheld): f1 bacteriophage origin of replication; arrow indicates direction of (+) strand synthesis
   3918..4022    +  promoter       AmpR promoter: bla
   4024..4381    +  promoter       SV40 promoter: SV40 enhancer and early promoter
   4416..5210    +  CDS            NeoR/KanR: aminoglycoside phosphotransferase from Tn5; aph(3')-II (or nptII); confers resistance to neomycin, kanamycin, and G418 (Geneticin®)
   5231..5383    +  CDS            ble (fragment): BLE_KLEPN - Experimental evidence at protein level: Swiss-Prot protein existence level 1. Binding protein with a strong affinity to the bleomycin family of antibiotics. Binds to CL990; an antimitotic-antibiotic compound. From Klebsiella pneumoniae.
   5442..5489    +  polyA_signal   HSV TK poly(A) signal: herpes simplex virus thymidine kinase polyadenylation signal (Cole and Stacy, 1985)
   5580..5596    -  polyA_signal   bGH poly(A) signal (fragment): bovine growth hormone polyadenylation signal
   5818..6406    +  rep_origin     ori: high-copy-number ColE1/pMB1/pBR322/pUC origin of replication
>Addgene plasmid #161993 | mCherry-C1 SNX9 RYK mutant R286A Y287A K288A | addgene full sequence | sequence record 318744 | Addgene NGS Result
GTGGATAACCGTATTACCGCCATGCATTAGTTATTAATAGTAATCAATTACGGGGTCATTAGTTCATAGC
CCATATATGGAGTTCCGCGTTACATAACTTACGGTAAATGGCCCGCCTGGCTGACCGCCCAACGACCCCC
GCCCATTGACGTCAATAATGACGTATGTTCCCATAGTAACGCCAATAGGGACTTTCCATTGACGTCAATG
GGTGGAGTATTTACGGTAAACTGCCCACTTGGCAGTACATCAAGTGTATCATATGCCAAGTACGCCCCCT
ATTGACGTCAATGACGGTAAATGGCCCGCCTGGCATTATGCCCAGTACATGACCTTATGGGACTTTCCTA
CTTTGCAGTACATCTACGTATTAGTCATCGCTATTACCATGGTGATGCGGTTTTGGCAGTACATCAATGG
GCGTGGATAGCGGTTTGACTCACGGGGATTTCCAAGTCTCCACCCCATTGACGTCAATGGGAGTTTGTTT
TGGCACCAAAATCAACGGGACTTTCCAAAATGTCGTAACAACTCCGCCCCATTGACGCAAATGGGCGGTA
GGCGTGTACGGTGGGAGGTCTATATAAGCAGAGCTGGTTTAGTGAACCGTCAGATCCGCTAGCACCATGG
TGAGCAAGGGCGAGGAGGATAACATGGCCATCATCAAGGAGTTCATGCGCTTCAAGGTGCACATGGAGGG
CTCCGTGAACGGCCACGAGTTCGAGATCGAGGGCGAGGGCGAGGGCCGCCCCTACGAGGGCACCCAGACC
GCCAAGCTGAAGGTGACCAAGGGTGGCCCCCTGCCCTTCGCCTGGGACATCCTGTCCCCTCAGTTCATGT
ACGGCTCCAAGGCCTACGTGAAGCACCCCGCCGACATCCCCGACTACTTGAAGCTGTCCTTCCCCGAGGG
CTTCAAGTGGGAGCGCGTGATGAACTTCGAGGACGGCGGCGTGGTGACCGTGACCCAGGACTCCTCCCTG
CAGGACGGCGAGTTCATCTACAAGGTGAAGCTGCGCGGCACCAACTTCCCCTCCGACGGCCCCGTAATGC
AGAAGAAGACCATGGGCTGGGAGGCCTCCTCCGAGCGGATGTACCCCGAGGACGGCGCCCTGAAGGGCGA
GATCAAGCAGAGGCTGAAGCTGAAGGACGGCGGCCACTACGACGCTGAGGTCAAGACCACCTACAAGGCC
AAGAAGCCCGTGCAGCTGCCCGGCGCCTACAACGTCAACATCAAGTTGGACATCACCTCCCACAACGAGG
ACTACACCATCGTGGAACAGTACGAACGCGCCGAGGGCCGCCACTCCACCGGCGGCATGGACGAGCTGTA
CAAGTCCGGACTCAGATCTACCATGGCCACCAAGGCTCGGGTCATGTACGACTTTGCTGCTGAGCCTGGA
AACAATGAGCTGACCGTTACTGAAGGAGAAATCATCACAGTTACAAACCCGAATGTTGGTGGAGGATGGC
TGGAAGGAAAGAACAACAAAGGAGAGCAGGGGCTTGTTCCTACTGACTACGTGGAAATTTTACCAAACGA
TGGAAAAGATCCGTTTTCTTGTGGGAATTCAGTAGCCGACCAAGCTTTCCTCGATTCCCTGACAGCTAGC
ACAGCTCAAACCAACTCATCTTCTGCCAACAGCAATAACCAGGTTGGTGGTGGCAATGACCCCTGGACAG
CCTGGAATGCTCCCAAACCTGGGAACTGGGACAGCTCCGATGCCTGGGGCTCCAGGACAGACGGAACTAG
CGCTCAGAGGAACAGCAGCGCCAACAACTGGGACACGGGCTTTGGCCACCCACAGGCCTACCAAGGACCA
GCAACTGGTGATGATGACGAATGGGATGAAGACTGGGACGACCCCAAGTCCTCCTCACCTTACTTCAAGG
ATTCAGAACCAGCTGAAGCAGGGGGCATCCAGCGGGGAAACAGTCGTGCGGGTGCCTCCTCCATGAAGCT
GCCCCTTAACAAATTTCCTGGATTTGCAAAACCTGGCATGGAGCAGTACTTGTTGGCCAAGCAGCTAGCA
AAACCCAAAGAGAAAATCGCCATCATCGTTGGAGATTATGGCCCTATGTGGGTTTATCCTACCTCTACGT
TTGACTGTGTGGTAGCTGATCCCCGGAAAGGTTCCAAAATGTACGGTCTGAAGAGCTACATTGAGTATCA
GCTAACACCCACTAACACTAACCGATCTGTAAACCACGCAGCTGCGCACTTTGATTGGTTATATGAGCGT
CTCCTGGTTAAGTTTGGGTCTGCCATTCCGATCCCTTCTCTTCCAGACAAGCAGGTCACAGGTCGCTTTG
AAGAGGAATTTATCAAAATGCGGATGGAGCGGCTCCAGGCCTGGATGACCAGGATGTGCCGGCACCCGGT
GGTGTCAGAAAGTGAAGTTTTCCAGCAGTTCCTGAATTTCCGAGATGAGAAGGAATGGAAGACTGGAAAG
AGGAAGGCTGAGAAAGACGAACTGGTGGGAGTGATGATATTTTCCACCATGGAACCAGAGGCTCCTGACT
TGGATTTGATAGAAATAGAACAGAAGTGTGACGCTGTGGGGAAGTTCACCAAGGCCATGGATGACGGCGT
GAAGGAGCTGCTGACGGTGGGGCAGGAGCACTGGAAGCGCTGCACAGGGCCCTTACCCAAGGAGTATCAG
AAGATAGGGAAGGCTCTGCAGAGCTTAGCGGCAGTGTTCAGCTCCAGCGGTTATCAAGGAGAGACCGACC
TTAACGATGCAATCACAGAAGCTGGGAAGACGTATGAGGAGATCGCCAGCCTTGTGGCAGAGCAGCCAAA
GAAGGACCTCCACTTCCTGATGGAGTGCAACCATGAGTACAAAGGCTTTCTCGGCTGCTTCCCGGACATC
ATTGGTGCCCACAAGGGAGCAATAGAAAAAGTGAAAGAAAGTGATAAGCTGGTTGCAACTAGTAAAATTA
CTCCCCAAGACAAGCAGACCATGGTGAAGAGAGTTGGCACCATGTCTTACGCTCTGCAAGCTGAGATGAA
TCACTTTCACAGTAACCGGATCTATGATTACAACAGTGTCATCCGCCTCTACCTGGAGCAGCAAGTGCAG
TTCTATGAAACAATCGCAGAAAAGCTGAGGCAGGCCCTCAGCCGCTTCCCGGTTATGGGTTCTTCAGGAT
CATCCGGGTCGACGGTACCGCGGGCCCGGGATCCACCGGATCTAGATAACTGATCATAATCAGCCATACC
ACATTTGTAGAGGTTTTACTTGCTTTAAAAAACCTCCCACACCTCCCCCTGAACCTGAAACATAAAATGA
ATGCAATTGTTGTTGTTAACTTGTTTATTGCAGCTTATAATGGTTACAAATAAAGCAATAGCATCACAAA
TTTCACAAATAAAGCATTTTTTTCACTGCATTCTAGTTGTGGTTTGTCCAAACTCATCAATGTATCTTAA
CGCGTAAATTGTAAGCGTTAATATTTTGTTAAAATTCGCGTTAAATTTTTGTTAAATCAGCTCATTTTTT
AACCAATAGGCCGAAATCGGCAAAATCCCTTATAAATCAAAAGAATAGACCGAGATAGGGT
[37 nt withheld, positions 3562-3598]
AAAGAACGTGGACTCCAACGTCAAAGG
[49 nt withheld, positions 3626-3674]
T
[91 nt withheld, positions 3676-3766]
G
[124 nt withheld, positions 3768-3891]
CAGGTGGCACTTTTCGGGGAAATGTGCGCGGAACCCCTATTTGTTTATTTTTCTAAATACATTCAAATAT
GTATCCGCTCATGAGACAATAACCCTGATAAATGCTTCAATAATATTGAAAAAGGAAGAGTCCTGAGGCG
GAAAGAACCAGCTGTGGAATGTGTGTCAGTTAGGGTGTGGAAAGTCCCCAGGCTCCCCAGCAGGCAGAAG
TATGCAAAGCATGCATCTCAATTAGTCAGCAACCAGGTGTGGAAAGTCCCCAGGCTCCCCAGCAGGCAGA
AGTATGCAAAGCATGCATCTCAATTAGTCAGCAACCATAGTCCCGCCCCTAACTCCGCCCATCCCGCCCC
TAACTCCGCCCAGTTCCGCCCATTCTCCGCCCCATGGCTGACTAATTTTTTTTATTTATGCAGAGGCCGA
GGCCGCCTCGGCCTCTGAGCTATTCCAGAAGTAGTGAGGAGGCTTTTTTGGAGGCCTAGGCTTTTGCAAA
GATCGATCAAGAGACAGGATGAGGATCGTTTCGCATGATTGAACAAGATGGATTGCACGCAGGTTCTCCG
GCCGCTTGGGTGGAGAGGCTATTCGGCTATGACTGGGCACAACAGACAATCGGCTGCTCTGATGCCGCCG
TGTTCCGGCTGTCAGCGCAGGGGCGCCCGGTTCTTTTTGTCAAGACCGACCTGTCCGGTGCCCTGAATGA
ACTGCAAGACGAGGCAGCGCGGCTATCGTGGCTGGCCACGACGGGCGTTCCTTGCGCAGCTGTGCTCGAC
GTTGTCACTGAAGCGGGAAGGGACTGGCTGCTATTGGGCGAAGTGCCGGGGCAGGATCTCCTGTCATCTC
ACCTTGCTCCTGCCGAGAAAGTATCCATCATGGCTGATGCAATGCGGCGGCTGCATACGCTTGATCCGGC
TACCTGCCCATTCGACCACCAAGCGAAACATCGCATCGAGCGAGCACGTACTCGGATGGAAGCCGGTCTT
GTCGATCAGGATGATCTGGACGAAGAGCATCAGGGGCTCGCGCCAGCCGAACTGTTCGCCAGGCTCAAGG
CGAGCATGCCCGACGGCGAGGATCTCGTCGTGACCCATGGCGATGCCTGCTTGCCGAATATCATGGTGGA
AAATGGCCGCTTTTCTGGATTCATCGACTGTGGCCGGCTGGGTGTGGCGGACCGCTATCAGGACATAGCG
TTGGCTACCCGTGATATTGCTGAAGAGCTTGGCGGCGAATGGGCTGACCGCTTCCTCGTGCTTTACGGTA
TCGCCGCTCCCGATTCGCAGCGCATCGCCTTCTATCGCCTTCTTGACGAGTTCTTCTGAGCGGGACTCTG
GGGTTCGAAATGACCGACCAAGCGACGCCCAACCTGCCATCACGAGATTTCGATTCCACCGCCGCCTTCT
ATGAAAGGTTGGGCTTCGGAATCGTTTTCCGGGACGCCGGCTGGATGATCCTCCAGCGCGGGGATCTCAT
GCTGGAGTTCTTCGCCCACCCTAGGGGGAGGCTAACTGAAACACGGAAGGAGACAATACCGGAAGGAACC
CGCGCTATGACGGCAATAAAAAGACAGAATAAAACGCACGGTGTTGGGTCGTTTGTTCATAAACGCGGGG
TTCGGTCCCAGGGCTGGCACTCTGTCGATACCCCACCGAGACCCCATTGGGGCCAATACGCCCGCGTTTC
TTCCTTTTCCCCACCCCACCCCCCAAGTTCGGGTGAAGGCCCAGGGCTCGCAGCCAACGTCGGGGCGGCA
GGCCCTGCCATAGCCTCAGGTTACTCATATATACTTTAGATTGATTTAAAACTTCATTTTTAATTTAAAA
GGATCTAGGTGAAGATCCTTTTTGATAATCTCATGACCAAAATCCCTTAACGTGAGTTTTCGTTCCACTG
AGCGTCAGACCCCGTAGAAAAGATCAAAGGATCTTCTTGAGATCCTTTTTTTCTGCGCGTAATCTGCTGC
TTGCAAACAAAAAAACCACCGCTACCAGCGGTGGTTTGTTTGTCGGATCAAGAGCTACCAACTCTTTTTC
CGAAGGTAACTGGCTTCAGCAGAGCGCAGATACCAAATACTGTTCTTCTAGTGTAGCCGTAGTTAGGCCA
CCACTTCAAGAACTCTGTAGCACCGCCTACATACCTCGCTCTGCTAATCCTGTTACCAGTGGCTGCTGCC
AGTGGCGATAAGTCGTGTCTTACCGGGTTGGACTCAAGACGATAGTTACCGGATAAGGCGCAGCGGTCGG
GCTGAACGGGGGGTTCGTGCACACAGCCCAGCTTGGAGCGAACGACCTACACCGAACTGAGATACCTACA
GCGTGAGCTATGAGAAAGCGCCACGCTTCCCGAAGGGAGAAAGGCGGACAGGTATCCGGTAAGCGGCAGG
GTCGGAACAGGAGAGCGCACGAGGGAGCTTCCAGGGGGAAACGCCTGGTATCTTTATAGTCCTGTCGGGT
TTCGCCACCTCTGACTTGAGCGTCGATTTTTGTGATGCTCGTCAGGGGGGCGGAGCCTATGGAAAAACGC
CAGCAACGCGGCCTTTTTACGGTTCCTGGCCTTTTGCTGGCCTTTTGCTCACATGTTCTTTCCTGCGTTA
TCCCCTGATTCT
