>Addgene plasmid #161993 | mCherry-C1 SNX9 RYK mutant R286A Y287A K288A | depositor partial sequence | sequence record 314209 | mCherry - Snx9 KR mutant
TAGTTATTAATAGTAATCAATTACGGGGTCATTAGTTCATAGCCCATATATGGAGTTCCGCGTTACATAA
CTTACGGTAAATGGCCCGCCTGGCTGACCGCCCAACGACCCCCGCCCATTGACGTCAATAATGACGTATG
TTCCCATAGTAACGCCAATAGGGACTTTCCATTGACGTCAATGGGTGGAGTATTTACGGTAAACTGCCCA
CTTGGCAGTACATCAAGTGTATCATATGCCAAGTACGCCCCCTATTGACGTCAATGACGGTAAATGGCCC
GCCTGGCATTATGCCCAGTACATGACCTTATGGGACTTTCCTACTTGGCAGTACATCTACGTATTAGTCA
TCGCTATTACCATGGTGATGCGGTTTTGGCAGTACATCAATGGGCGTGGATAGCGGTTTGACTCACGGGG
ATTTCCAAGTCTCCACCCCATTGACGTCAATGGGAGTTTGTTTTGGCACCAAAATCAACGGGACTTTCCA
AAATGTCGTAACAACTCCGCCCCATTGACGCAAATGGGCGGTAGGCGTGTACGGTGGGAGGTCTATATAA
GCAGAGCTGGTTTAGTGAACCGTCAGATCCGCTAGCGCTACCGGTCGCCACCATGGTGAGCAAGGGCGAG
GAGGATAACATGGCCATCATCAAGGAGTTCATGCGCTTCAAGGTGCACATGGAGGGCTCCGTGAACGGCC
ACGAGTTCGAGATCGAGGGCGAGGGCGAGGGCCGCCCCTACGAGGGCACCCAGACCGCCAAGCTGAAGGT
GACCAAGGGTGGCCCCCTGCCCTTCGCCTGGGACATCCTGTCCCCTCAGTTCATGTACGGCTCCAAGGCC
TACGTGAAGCACCCCGCCGACATCCCCGACTACTTGAAGCTGTCCTTCCCCGAGGGCTTCAAGTGGGAGC
GCGTGATGAACTTCGAGGACGGCGGCGTGGTGACCGTGACCCAGGACTCCTCCCTGCAGGACGGCGAGTT
CATCTACAAGGTGAAGCTGCGCGGCACCAACTTCCCCTCCGACGGCCCCGTAATGCAGAAGAAGACCATG
GGCTGGGAGGCCTCCTCCGAGCGGATGTACCCCGAGGACGGCGCCCTGAAGGGCGAGATCAAGCAGAGGC
TGAAGCTGAAGGACGGCGGCCACTACGACGCTGAGGTCAAGACCACCTACAAGGCCAAGAAGCCCGTGCA
GCTGCCCGGCGCCTACAACGTCAACATCAAGTTGGACATCACCTCCCACAACGAGGACTACACCATCGTG
GAACAGTACGAACGCGCCGAGGGCCGCCACTCCACCGGCGGCATGGACGAGCTGTACAAGTCCGGACTCA
GATCTACCATGGCCACCAAGGCTCGGGTCATGTACGACTTTGCTGCTGAGCCTGGAAACAATGAGCTGAC
CGTTACTGAAGGAGAAATCATCACAGTTACAAACCCGAATGTTGGTGGAGGATGGCTGGAAGGAAAGAAC
AACAAAGGAGAGCAGGGGCTTGTTCCTACTGACTACGTGGAAATTTTACCAAACGATGGAAAAGATCCGT
TTTCTTGTGGGAATTCAGTAGCCGACCAAGCTTTCCTCGATTCCCTGACAGCTAGCACAGCTCAAACCAA
CTCATCTTCTGCCAACAGCAATAACCAGGTTGGTGGTGGCAATGACCCCTGGACAGCCTGGAATGCTCCC
AAACCTGGGAACTGGGACAGCTCCGATGCCTGGGGCTCCAGGACAGACGGAACTAGCGCTCAGAGGAACA
GCAGCGCCAACAACTGGGACACGGGCTTTGGCCACCCACAGGCCTACCAAGGACCAGCAACTGGTGATGA
TGACGAATGGGATGAAGACTGGGACGACCCCAAGTCCTCCTCACCTTACTTCAAGGATTCAGAACCAGCT
GAAGCAGGGGGCATCCAGCGGGGAAACAGTCGTGCGGGTGCCTCCTCCATGAAGCTGCCCCTTAACAAAT
TTCCTGGATTTGCAAAACCTGGCATGGAGCAGTACTTGTTGGCCAAGCAGCTAGCAAAACCCAAAGAGAA
AATCGCCATCATCGTTGGAGATTATGGCCCTATGTGGGTTTATCCTACCTCTACGTTTGACTGTGTGGTA
GCTGATCCCCGGAAAGGTTCCAAAATGTACGGTCTGAATAGCTACATTGAGTATCAGCTAACACCCACTA
ACACTAACCGATCTGTAAACCACAGATATAAGCACTTTGATTGGTTATATGAGCGTCTCCTGGTTAAGTT
TGGGTCTGCCATTCCGATCCCTTCTCTTCCAGACAAGCAGGTCACAGGTCGCTTTGAAGAGGAATTTATC
AAAATGAATATGGAGCGGCTCCAGGCCTGGATGACCAGGATGTGCCGGCACCCGGTGGTGTCAGAAAGTG
AAGTTTTCCAGCAGTTCCTGAATTTCCGAGATGAGAAGGAATGGAAGACTGGAAAGAGGAAGGCTGAGAA
AGACGAACTGGTGGGAGTGATGATATTTTCCACCATGGAACCAGAGGCTCCTGACTTGGATTTGATAGAA
ATAGAACAGAAGTGTGACGCTGTGGGGAAGTTCACCAAGGCCATGGATGACGGCGTGAAGGAGCTGCTGA
CGGTGGGGCAGGAGCACTGGAAGCGCTGCACAGGGCCCTTACCCAAGGAGTATCAGAAGATAGGGAAGGC
TCTGCAGAGCTTAGCGGCAGTGTTCAGCTCCAGCGGTTATCAAGGAGAGACCGACCTTAACGATGCAATC
ACAGAAGCTGGGAAGACGTATGAGGAGATCGCCAGCCTTGTGGCAGAGCAGCCAAAGAAGGACCTCCACT
TCCTGATGGAGTGCAACCATGAGTACAAAGGCTTTCTCGGCTGCTTCCCGGACATCATTGGTGCCCACAA
GGGAGCAATAGAAAAAGTGAAAGAAAGTGATAAGCTGGTTGCAACTAGTAAAATTACTCCCCAAGACAAG
CAGACCATGGTGAAGAGAGTTGGCACCATGTCTTACGCTCTGCAAGCTGAGATGAATCACTTTCACAGTA
ACCGGATCTATGATTACAACAGTGTCATCCGCCTCTACCTGGAGCAGCAAGTGCAGTTCTATGAAACAAT
CGCAGAAAAGCTGAGGCAGGCCCTCAGCCGCTTCCCGGTTATGGGTTCTTCAGGATCATCCGGGTCGACG
GTACCGCGGGCCCGGGATCCACCGGATCTAGATAACTGATCATAATCAGCCATACCACATTTGTAGAGGT
TTTACTTGCTTTAAAAAACCTCCCACACCTCCCCCTGAACCTGAAACATAAAATGAATGCAATTGTTGTT
GTTAACTTGTTTATTGCAGCTTATAATGGTTACAAATAAAGCAATAGCATCACAAATTTCACAAATAAAG
CATTTTTTTCACTGCATTCTAGTTGTGGTTTGTCCAAACTCATCAATGTATCTTAACGCGTAAATTGTAA
GCGTTAATATTTTGTTAAAATTCGCGTTAAATTTTTGTTAAATCAGCTCATTTTTTAACCAATAGGCCGA
AATCGGCAAAAT
